Addgene plasmid #220215: pET21a-TEX264-deltaLRR-His6
Purpose: Bacterial expression of TEX264, 2-25 residues (LRR) truncated, C-terminal His6 tag
Depositing lab: Kristijan Ramadan. Depositing organization: University of Oxford. Publication: TEX264 coordinates p97- and SPRTN-mediated resolution of topoisomerase 1-DNA adducts. Fielden J, Wiseman K, Torrecilla I, Li S, Hume S, Chiang SC, Ruggiano A, Narayan Singh A, Freire R, Hassanieh S, Domingo E, Vendrell I, Fischer R, Kessler BM, Maughan TS, El-Khamisy SF, Ramadan K. Nat Commun. 2020 Mar 9;11(1):1274. doi: 10.1038/s41467-020-15000-w. PubMed 32152270.
Backbone
  Vector backbone: pET21a(+)
  Vector type: Bacterial Expression
Growth in bacteria
  Bacterial resistance: Ampicillin, 100 μg/mL
  Growth temperature: 37°C
  Growth strain: DH5alpha
  Copy number: Low Copy
Gene/Insert
  Gene/Insert name: TEX264 (alt name: ZSIG11)
  Species: H. sapiens (human)
  Insert size (bp): 939
  Mutation: c.4-75del / p.2-24del
  Entrez Gene: TEX264 (a.k.a. ZSIG11)
  Promoter: T7
  Tag / fusion protein: His6 (C terminal on insert)
  Cloning method: Restriction Enzyme; 5′ cloning site NdeI (not destroyed); 3′ cloning site NotI (not destroyed)
Terms and licenses: Academic/Nonprofit Terms; Industry Terms: Not Available to Industry
How to cite: pET21a-TEX264-deltaLRR-His6 was a gift from Kristijan Ramadan (Addgene plasmid # 220215 ; http://n2t.net/addgene:220215 ; RRID:Addgene_220215)
