[The description below was written by a language model from this plasmid's Addgene catalogue record and pLannotate feature annotations shown in this document.]
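Description:
pET21a-TEX264-deltaLRR-His6 is a bacterial expression plasmid built on the pET21a(+) backbone for producing a truncated form of human TEX264 (also called ZSIG11) in E. coli. The insert was cloned between NdeI and NotI sites, both retained, and lacks the N-terminal leucine-rich repeat (LRR) segment. The record is slightly inconsistent about the extent of the deletion, giving residues 2-25 in the purpose statement and p.2-24del (c.4-75del) in the mutation field. The listed insert size is 939 bp, whereas the annotated TEX264 match in the 6,239 nt sequence spans roughly 860 bp. The smaller figure fits a deleted coding region, so the catalogue value may refer to the full-length gene.

Expression is driven by a T7 promoter immediately followed by a lac operator, with the T7 gene 10 ribosome binding site upstream of the coding sequence and a T7 terminator downstream. The plasmid carries its own lacI gene and promoter, so transcription is repressed until IPTG is added in a host that supplies T7 RNA polymerase. The open reading frame runs into a vector-encoded C-terminal His6 tag (annotated as a partial 9xHis match), allowing purification by immobilised metal affinity chromatography. The short "SET1" and TcR fragment annotations are most likely incidental matches to backbone sequence rather than functional elements.

Propagation relies on the pBR322-type ColE1 origin together with rop and the bom region, consistent with the low copy number listed. Selection is by ampicillin through the β-lactamase gene. An f1 origin is also present, which permits single-stranded DNA production. The construct is suited to making recombinant LRR-deleted TEX264 for in vitro biochemical work, and the associated study concerns TEX264's role with p97 and SPRTN in resolving topoisomerase 1-DNA adducts.
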