Features (pLannotate 1.2.2; 19 found; start..end, strand, type, name):
     26..73      -  terminator     T7 terminator: transcription terminator for bacteriophage T7 RNA polymerase
     81..130     -  CDS            SET1 (fragment): solubility-enhancement tag derived from T7 phage gene 10B
    140..157     -  CDS            9xHis (fragment): 9xHis affinity tag
    173..1036    -  CDS            TEX264 (fragment): TX264_HUMAN - Also known as ZSIG11 From Homo sapiens (Human).
   1047..1069    -  RBS            RBS: efficient ribosome binding site from bacteriophage T7 gene 10 (Olins and Rangwala, 1989)
   1084..1108    -  protein_bind   lac operator: The lac repressor binds to the lac operator to inhibit transcription in E. coli. This inhibition can be relieved by adding lactose or isopropyl-β-D-thiogalactopyranoside (IPTG). lac repressor encoded by lacI
   1109..1127    -  promoter       T7 promoter: promoter for bacteriophage T7 RNA polymerase
   1149..1428    +  CDS            TcR (fragment): tetracycline efflux protein; tet; confers resistance to tetracycline
   1436..1513    +  promoter       lacI promoter: lacI
   1514..2596    +  CDS            lacI: lac repressor; lacI; The lac repressor binds to the lac operator to inhibit transcription in E. coli. This inhibition can be relieved by adding lactose or isopropyl-β-D-thiogalactopyranoside (IPTG).
   2609..2630    +  protein_bind   CAP binding site: CAP binding activates transcription in the presence of cAMP. E. coli catabolite activator protein
   2645..2936    +  CDS            TcR (fragment): tetracycline efflux protein; tet; confers resistance to tetracycline
   3008..3388    -  CDS            YPB1_ECOLX: Protein predicted: Swiss-Prot protein existence level 4. From Escherichia coli.
   3405..3596    +  CDS            rop: Rop protein, which maintains plasmids at low copy number; rop
   3698..3837    +  misc_feature   bom: basis of mobility region from pBR322
   4023..4611    -  rep_origin     ori: high-copy-number ColE1/pMB1/pBR322/pUC origin of replication
   4782..5642    -  CDS            AmpR: β-lactamase; bla; confers resistance to ampicillin, carbenicillin, and related antibiotics
   5643..5747    -  promoter       AmpR promoter: bla
   5800..6228    -  rep_origin     f1 ori (sequence partly withheld): f1 bacteriophage origin of replication; arrow indicates direction of (+) strand synthesis
>Addgene plasmid #220215 | pET21a-TEX264-deltaLRR-His6 | addgene full sequence | sequence record 435998 | Addgene NGS Result
ATCCGGATATAGTTCCTCCTTTCAGCAAAAAACCCCTCAAGACCCGTTTAGAGGCCCCAAGGGGTTATGC
TAGTTATTGCTCAGCGGTGGCAGCAGCCAACTCAGCTTCCTTTCGGGCTTTGTTAGCAGCCGGATCTCAG
TGGTGGTGGTGGTGGTGCTCGAGTGCGGCCGCCTCCTTGCCCTTCTCAGGGGCAGTGGGCTCCCAGAGCC
ACTTGGTAGTCCCCAGGGGCTCAGTCCCAGGGTCCAGCCGTGACTCCCCTAAGGGCCCCTCGCCCTCCAA
GTCCAGCTCCTCAAAAGAGGAGCCGCTGGCACCTGACTCGCTGTAGCTGTGCTCGCTGCGGGTGTCACCG
TCATCCCAGCCACGGCTGCTCGCCCCAGGTGACAGTGTGGCAGCTGAAGTCTCCCGGCTGCCAGGGCTCA
CTTCCAAGCTTACAGAACTCGTGTCACTCATTGTGTCAGCTCCTGTGCCATCCACCTGGGTGTCAATGGC
CTCCACAAGCCCCCGCCATTTCCACTCTGTCTCCTTCATCTCAGGCACATAGAAGTCTCCCTGCCGTGCC
AGTGGGCACATGAAATGGATCTGGTCTTCCTGGTAGATCTCCAGCCGAGGATAGGCACACAGCTTCCGCT
CCTTGATGTAGGTGTCCAAGGCAGGATGGACACGGCGGGTAGCCAGCCAGATGGACAGAATGGTGGTGTA
GGGGAAGGTGGCTGTCACCACATGGCTGGGTGCCGGGAAGGAGAACACCTTGAAGCCAAATTTCTGGTAG
AGGTCGATGAGCTCAGGGGAGGGCGATTCCTCACCTTCACTCAGGATGCTGCCCACGGCACATCGGCACT
TATCAGGGGGCACCATGTGGGGGTTGTCATAGTAGACAGCGATGGAGCGGAGCTTGGGAGAGATGCTGCA
GCTCTCAGTGAAAAGCCGCCCAGTCTCACCATAGAGCCCCATGTGGAACTTGTAGGCCACAGTGACGTTG
CGGATGGGGGGTGACCCAGCACTCACTTCCACCCCAGCCAGTAGCCCTGAGTACCCCATATGTATATCTC
CTTCTTAAAGTTAAACAAAATTATTTCTAGAGGGGAATTGTTATCCGCTCACAATTCCCCTATAGTGAGT
CGTATTAATTTCGCGGGATCGAGATCTCGATCCTCTACGCCGGACGCATCGTGGCCGGCATCACCGGCGC
CACAGGTGCGGTTGCTGGCGCCTATATCGCCGACATCACCGATGGGGAAGATCGGGCTCGCCACTTCGGG
CTCATGAGCGCTTGTTTCGGCGTGGGTATGGTGGCAGGCCCCGTGGCCGGGGGACTGTTGGGCGCCATCT
CCTTGCATGCACCATTCCTTGCGGCGGCGGTGCTCAACGGCCTCAACCTACTACTGGGCTGCTTCCTAAT
GCAGGAGTCGCATAAGGGAGAGCGTCGAGATCCCGGACACCATCGAATGGCGCAAAACCTTTCGCGGTAT
GGCATGATAGCGCCCGGAAGAGAGTCAATTCAGGGTGGTGAATGTGAAACCAGTAACGTTATACGATGTC
GCAGAGTATGCCGGTGTCTCTTATCAGACCGTTTCCCGCGTGGTGAACCAGGCCAGCCACGTTTCTGCGA
AAACGCGGGAAAAAGTGGAAGCGGCGATGGCGGAGCTGAATTACATTCCCAACCGCGTGGCACAACAACT
GGCGGGCAAACAGTCGTTGCTGATTGGCGTTGCCACCTCCAGTCTGGCCCTGCACGCGCCGTCGCAAATT
GTCGCGGCGATTAAATCTCGCGCCGATCAACTGGGTGCCAGCGTGGTGGTGTCGATGGTAGAACGAAGCG
GCGTCGAAGCCTGTAAAGCGGCGGTGCACAATCTTCTCGCGCAACGCGTCAGTGGGCTGATCATTAACTA
TCCGCTGGATGACCAGGATGCCATTGCTGTGGAAGCTGCCTGCACTAATGTTCCGGCGTTATTTCTTGAT
GTCTCTGACCAGACACCCATCAACAGTATTATTTTCTCCCATGAAGACGGTACGCGACTGGGCGTGGAGC
ATCTGGTCGCATTGGGTCACCAGCAAATCGCGCTGTTAGCGGGCCCATTAAGTTCTGTCTCGGCGCGTCT
GCGTCTGGCTGGCTGGCATAAATATCTCACTCGCAATCAAATTCAGCCGATAGCGGAACGGGAAGGCGAC
TGGAGTGCCATGTCCGGTTTTCAACAAACCATGCAAATGCTGAATGAGGGCATCGTTCCCACTGCGATGC
TGGTTGCCAACGATCAGATGGCGCTGGGCGCAATGCGCGCCATTACCGAGTCCGGGCTGCGCGTTGGTGC
GGATATCTCGGTAGTGGGATACGACGATACCGAAGACAGCTCATGTTATATCCCGCCGTTAACCACCATC
AAACAGGATTTTCGCCTGCTGGGGCAAACCAGCGTGGACCGCTTGCTGCAACTCTCTCAGGGCCAGGCGG
TGAAGGGCAATCAGCTGTTGCCCGTCTCACTGGTGAAAAGAAAAACCACCCTGGCGCCCAATACGCAAAC
CGCCTCTCCCCGCGCGTTGGCCGATTCATTAATGCAGCTGGCACGACAGGTTTCCCGACTGGAAAGCGGG
CAGTGAGCGCAACGCAATTAATGTAAGTTAGCTCACTCATTAGGCACCGGGATCTCGACCGATGCCCTTG
AGAGCCTTCAACCCAGTCAGCTCCTTCCGGTGGGCGCGGGGCATGACTATCGTCGCCGCACTTATGACTG
TCTTCTTTATCATGCAACTCGTAGGACAGGTGCCGGCAGCGCTCTGGGTCATTTTCGGCGAGGACCGCTT
TCGCTGGAGCGCGACGATGATCGGCCTGTCGCTTGCGGTATTCGGAATCTTGCACGCCCTCGCTCAAGCC
TTCGTCACTGGTCCCGCCACCAAACGTTTCGGCGAGAAGCAGGCCATTATCGCCGGCATGGCGGCCCCAC
GGGTGCGCATGATCGTGCTCCTGTCGTTGAGGACCCGGCTAGGCTGGCGGGGTTGCCTTACTGGTTAGCA
GAATGAATCACCGATACGCGAGCGAACGTGAAGCGACTGCTGCTGCAAAACGTCTGCGACCTGAGCAACA
ACATGAATGGTCTTCGGTTTCCGTGTTTCGTAAAGTCTGGAAACGCGGAAGTCAGCGCCCTGCACCATTA
TGTTCCGGATCTGCATCGCAGGATGCTGCTGGCTACCCTGTGGAACACCTACATCTGTATTAACGAAGCG
CTGGCATTGACCCTGAGTGATTTTTCTCTGGTCCCGCCGCATCCATACCGCCAGTTGTTTACCCTCACAA
CGTTCCAGTAACCGGGCATGTTCATCATCAGTAACCCGTATCGTGAGCATCCTCTCTCGTTTCATCGGTA
TCATTACCCCCATGAACAGAAATCCCCCTTACACGGAGGCATCAGTGACCAAACAGGAAAAAACCGCCCT
TAACATGGCCCGCTTTATCAGAAGCCAGACATTAACGCTTCTGGAGAAACTCAACGAGCTGGACGCGGAT
GAACAGGCAGACATCTGTGAATCGCTTCACGACCACGCTGATGAGCTTTACCGCAGCTGCCTCGCGCGTT
TCGGTGATGACGGTGAAAACCTCTGACACATGCAGCTCCCGGAGACGGTCACAGCTTGTCTGTAAGCGGA
TGCCGGGAGCAGACAAGCCCGTCAGGGCGCGTCAGCGGGTGTTGGCGGGTGTCGGGGCGCAGCCATGACC
CAGTCACGTAGCGATAGCGGAGTGTATACTGGCTTAACTATGCGGCATCAGAGCAGATTGTACTGAGAGT
GCACCATTGCGGTGTGAAATACCGCACAGATGCGTAAGGAGAAAATACCGCATCAGGCGCTCTTCCGCTT
CCTCGCTCACTGACTCGCTGCGCTCGGTCGTTCGGCTGCGGCGAGCGGTATCAGCTCACTCAAAGGCGGT
AATACGGTTATCCACAGAATCAGGGGATAACGCAGGAAAGAACATGTGAGCAAAAGGCCAGCAAAAGGCC
AGGAACCGTAAAAAGGCCGCGTTGCTGGCGTTTTTCCATAGGCTCCGCCCCCCTGACGAGCATCACAAAA
ATCGACGCTCAAGTCAGAGGTGGCGAAACCCGACAGGACTATAAAGATACCAGGCGTTTCCCCCTGGAAG
CTCCCTCGTGCGCTCTCCTGTTCCGACCCTGCCGCTTACCGGATACCTGTCCGCCTTTCTCCCTTCGGGA
AGCGTGGCGCTTTCTCATAGCTCACGCTGTAGGTATCTCAGTTCGGTGTAGGTCGTTCGCTCCAAGCTGG
GCTGTGTGCACGAACCCCCCGTTCAGCCCGACCGCTGCGCCTTATCCGGTAACTATCGTCTTGAGTCCAA
CCCGGTAAGACACGACTTATCGCCACTGGCAGCAGCCACTGGTAACAGGATTAGCAGAGCGAGGTATGTA
GGCGGTGCTACAGAGTTCTTGAAGTGGTGGCCTAACTACGGCTACACTAGAAGGACAGTATTTGGTATCT
GCGCTCTGCTGAAGCCAGTTACCTTCGGAAAAAGAGTTGGTAGCTCTTGATCCGGCAAACAAACCACCGC
TGGTAGCGGTGGTTTTTTTGTTTGCAAGCAGCAGATTACGCGCAGAAAAAAAGGATCTCAAGAAGATCCT
TTGATCTTTTCTACGGGGTCTGACGCTCAGTGGAACGAAAACTCACGTTAAGGGATTTTGGTCATGAGAT
TATCAAAAAGGATCTTCACCTAGATCCTTTTAAATTAAAAATGAAGTTTTAAATCAATCTAAAGTATATA
TGAGTAAACTTGGTCTGACAGTTACCAATGCTTAATCAGTGAGGCACCTATCTCAGCGATCTGTCTATTT
CGTTCATCCATAGTTGCCTGACTCCCCGTCGTGTAGATAACTACGATACGGGAGGGCTTACCATCTGGCC
CCAGTGCTGCAATGATACCGCGAGACCCACGCTCACCGGCTCCAGATTTATCAGCAATAAACCAGCCAGC
CGGAAGGGCCGAGCGCAGAAGTGGTCCTGCAACTTTATCCGCCTCCATCCAGTCTATTAATTGTTGCCGG
GAAGCTAGAGTAAGTAGTTCGCCAGTTAATAGTTTGCGCAACGTTGTTGCCATTGCTGCAGGCATCGTGG
TGTCACGCTCGTCGTTTGGTATGGCTTCATTCAGCTCCGGTTCCCAACGATCAAGGCGAGTTACATGATC
CCCCATGTTGTGCAAAAAAGCGGTTAGCTCCTTCGGTCCTCCGATCGTTGTCAGAAGTAAGTTGGCCGCA
GTGTTATCACTCATGGTTATGGCAGCACTGCATAATTCTCTTACTGTCATGCCATCCGTAAGATGCTTTT
CTGTGACTGGTGAGTACTCAACCAAGTCATTCTGAGAATAGTGTATGCGGCGACCGAGTTGCTCTTGCCC
GGCGTCAATACGGGATAATACCGCGCCACATAGCAGAACTTTAAAAGTGCTCATCATTGGAAAACGTTCT
TCGGGGCGAAAACTCTCAAGGATCTTACCGCTGTTGAGATCCAGTTCGATGTAACCCACTCGTGCACCCA
ACTGATCTTCAGCATCTTTTACTTTCACCAGCGTTTCTGGGTGAGCAAAAACAGGAAGGCAAAATGCCGC
AAAAAAGGGAATAAGGGCGACACGGAAATGTTGAATACTCATACTCTTCCTTTTTCAATATTATTGAAGC
ATTTATCAGGGTTATTGTCTCATGAGCGGATACATATTTGAATGTATTTAGAAAAATAAACAAATAGGGG
TTCCGCGCACATTTCCCCGAAAAGTGCCACCTAAATTGTAAGCGTTAATATTTTGTTAAAATTCGCGTTA
AATTTTTGTTAAATCAGCTCATTTTTTAACCAATAGGCCGAAATCGGCAAAATCCCTTATAAATCAAAAG
AATAGACCGAGATAGGGT
[37 nt withheld, positions 5899-5935]
AAAGAACGTGGACTCCAACGTCAAAGG
[49 nt withheld, positions 5963-6011]
T
[91 nt withheld, positions 6013-6103]
G
[124 nt withheld, positions 6105-6228]
CCCATTCGCCA
