>Addgene plasmid #220215 | pET21a-TEX264-deltaLRR-His6 | depositor partial sequence | sequence record 430269 | Partial Sequence
AAATAATTTTGTTTAACTTTAAGAAGGAGATATACATATGGGGTACTCAGGGCTACTGGCTGGGGTGGAA
GTGAGTGCTGGGTCACCCCCCATCCGCAACGTCACTGTGGCCTACAAGTTCCACATGGGGCTCTATGGTG
AGACTGGGCGGCTTTTCACTGAGAGCTGCAGCATCTCTCCCAAGCTCCGCTCCATCGCTGTCTACTATGA
CAACCCCCACATGGTGCCCCCTGATAAGTGCCGATGTGCCGTGGGCAGCATCCTGAGTGAAGGTGAGGAA
TCGCCCTCCCCTGAGCTCATCGACCTCTACCAGAAATTTGGCTTCAAGGTGTTCTCCTTCCCGGCACCCA
GCCATGTGGTGACAGCCACCTTCCCCTACACCACCATTCTGTCCATCTGGCTGGCTACCCGCCGTGTCCA
TCCTGCCTTGGACACCTACATCAAGGAGCGGAAGCTGTGTGCCTATCCTCGGCTGGAGATCTACCAGGAA
GACCAGATCCATTTCATGTGCCCACTGGCACGGCAGGGAGACTTCTATGTGCCTGAGATGAAGGAGACAG
AGTGGAAATGGCGGGGGCTTGTGGAGGCCATTGACACCCAGGTGGATGGCACAGGAGCTGACACAATGAG
TGACACGAGTTCTGTAAGCTTGGAAGTGAGCCCTGGCAGCCGGGAGACTTCAGCTGCCACACTGTCACCT
GGGGCGAGCAGCCGTGGCTGGGATGACGGTGACACCCGCAGCGAGCACAGCTACAGCGAGTCAGGTGCCA
GCGGCTCCTCTTTTGAGGAGCTGGACTTGGAGGGCGAGGGGCCCTTAGGGGAGTCACGGCTGGACCCTGG
GACTGAGCCCCTGGGGACTACCAAGTGGCTCTGGGAGCCCACTGCCCCTGAGAAGGGCAAGGAGGCGGCC
GCACTCGAGCACCACCACCACCACCACTGAGATCCGGCTGCTAACAAAG
